Addgene plasmid #64254: PX458_GABPA_1
Purpose: Expresses gRNA against human GABPA along with Cas9 with 2A GFP
Depositing lab: Eric Mendenhall & Richard M. Myers. Depositing organization: University of Alabama in Huntsville. Publication: CETCh-seq: CRISPR epitope tagging ChIP-seq of DNA-binding proteins. Savic D, Partridge EC, Newberry KM, Smith SB, Meadows SK, Roberts BS, Mackiewicz M, Mendenhall EM, Myers RM. Genome Res. 2015 Sep 9. 10.1101/gr.193540.115 PubMed 26355004.
Backbone
  Vector backbone: px548
  Backbone size w/o insert (bp): 9289
  Vector type: CRISPR
Growth in bacteria
  Bacterial resistance: Ampicillin, 100 μg/mL
  Growth temperature: 37°C
  Growth strain: Top10
  Copy number: Unknown
Gene/Insert
  Gene/Insert name: gRNA (alt name: sgRNA)
  gRNA/shRNA sequence: GAAAAGGATAATTGAGCCCCagg
  Cloning method: Restriction Enzyme; 5′ cloning site BbsI (destroyed during cloning); 3′ cloning site BbsI (destroyed during cloning)
  Sequencing primers: 5′ ACTATCATATGCTTACCGTAAC
Terms and licenses: Academic/Nonprofit Terms; Industry Terms: Not Available to Industry
Depositor comments: Confirmed by the Mendenhall and Myers labs to Flag epitope tag the endogenous human GABPA gene when pooled with plasmids PX548_GABPA_2 and pFETCH_GABPA and transfected into human cells. Note: This plasmid is part of the Mendenhall and Meyers CRISPR-based Tagging system to add a tag (currently using FLAG) to endogenous proteins. Please see https://www.addgene.org/crispr/tagging/ for more details.
How to cite: PX458_GABPA_1 was a gift from Eric Mendenhall & Richard M. Myers (Addgene plasmid # 64254 ; http://n2t.net/addgene:64254 ; RRID:Addgene_64254)
