[The description below was written by a language model from this plasmid's Addgene catalogue record and pLannotate feature annotations shown in this document.]
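Description:
PX458_GABPA_1 is an all-in-one mammalian CRISPR/Cas9 expression plasmid of about 9.3 kb that carries a single guide RNA directed against the human GABPA gene. The catalogue lists the backbone as "px548", whereas the plasmid name uses PX458; the record does not resolve this discrepancy. It is propagated in E. coli through a high-copy ColE1/pUC-type origin and selected with ampicillin via the β-lactamase gene. The backbone also contains an M13/f1 phage origin and a single annotated AAV2 inverted terminal repeat. With only one ITR detected, nothing in the record suggests the plasmid is meant for AAV packaging.

The payload consists of two expression units. A human U6 RNA polymerase III promoter drives the guide, whose 20-nt spacer was cloned between BbsI sites (destroyed in the process) directly upstream of the Streptococcus pyogenes gRNA scaffold. Downstream, a hybrid promoter made of the CMV enhancer, chicken β-actin promoter and a hybrid intron drives S. pyogenes Cas9. The annotation tool splits Cas9 into contiguous N- and C-terminal portions that together form one continuous coding region. Cas9 is followed by a nucleoplasmin nuclear localization signal, then EGFP and a bGH polyadenylation signal. According to the stated purpose, EGFP is joined to Cas9 through a 2A peptide, though this element is not separately annotated. It would yield separate Cas9 and fluorescent proteins, so transfected cells can be identified or sorted.

The plasmid belongs to a CRISPR-based epitope tagging system. The depositors report that it adds a FLAG tag to endogenous GABPA when pooled with a second GABPA guide plasmid and the pFETCH_GABPA plasmid and transfected into human cells, supporting ChIP-seq of the tagged DNA-binding protein.
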