Features (pLannotate 1.2.2; 19 found; start..end, strand, type, name):
     17..257     +  promoter       U6 promoter: RNA polymerase III promoter for human U6 snRNA
    286..361     +  misc_RNA       gRNA scaffold: guide RNA scaffold for the Streptococcus pyogenes CRISPR/Cas9 system
    368..411     +  misc_RNA       gRNA scaffold (fragment): guide RNA scaffold for the Streptococcus pyogenes CRISPR/Cas9 system
    458..743     +  enhancer       CMV enhancer: human cytomegalovirus immediate early enhancer; contains an 18-bp deletion relative to the standard CMV enhancer
    745..1022    +  promoter       chicken β-actin promoter: No description available
   1023..1251    +  intron         hybrid intron: hybrid between chicken β-actin (CBA) and minute virus of mice (MMV) introns (Gray et al., 2011)
   1389..2990    +  CDS            Cas9(N): N-terminal portion of Streptococcus pyogenes Cas9 (Zetsche et al., 2015)
   2991..5489    +  CDS            Cas9(C): C-terminal portion of Streptococcus pyogenes Cas9 (Zetsche et al., 2015)
   5490..5537    +  CDS            nucleoplasmin NLS: bipartite nuclear localization signal from nucleoplasmin
   5607..6320    +  CDS            EGFP: EGFP is a basic (constitutively fluorescent) green fluorescent protein published in 1996, derived from Aequorea victoria. It is reported to be a rapidly-maturing weak dimer with moderate acid sensitivity.
   6354..6465    +  polyA_signal   bGH poly(A) signal: bovine growth hormone polyadenylation signal
   6570..6710    +  repeat_region  AAV2 ITR: inverted terminal repeat of adeno-associated virus serotype 2 inverted
   6715..6766    -  misc_feature   bom (fragment): basis of mobility region from pBR322
   6785..7165    +  rep_origin     M13 ori (sequence partly withheld): M13 bacteriophage origin of replication; arrow indicates direction of (+) strand synthesis
   7241..7290    -  misc_feature   bom (fragment): basis of mobility region from pBR322
   7392..7427    -  CDS            rop (fragment): Rop protein, which maintains plasmids at low copy number; rop
   7522..7626    +  promoter       AmpR promoter: bla
   7627..8487    +  CDS            AmpR: β-lactamase; bla; confers resistance to ampicillin, carbenicillin, and related antibiotics
   8658..9246    +  rep_origin     ori: high-copy-number ColE1/pMB1/pBR322/pUC origin of replication
>Addgene plasmid #64254 | PX458_GABPA_1 | depositor full sequence | sequence record 107723 | PX458_GABPA_1 sequence 9293 bps
TTTTGCTCACATGTNNGAGGGCCTATTTCCCATGATTCCTTCATATTTGCATATACGATACAAGGCTGTT
AGAGAGATAATTGGAATTAATTTGACTGTAAACACAAAGATATTAGTACAAAATACGTGACGTAGAAAGT
AATAATTTCTTGGGTAGTTTGCAGTTTTAAAATTATGTTTTAAAATGGACTATCATATGCTTACCGTAAC
TTGAAAGTATTTCGATTTCTTGGCTTTATATATCTTGTGGAAAGGACGAAACACCGAAAAGGATAATTGA
GCCCCGTTTTAGAGCTAGAAATAGCAAGTTAAAATAAGGCTAGTCCGTTATCAACTTGAAAAAGTGGCAC
CGAGTCGGTGCTTTTTTGTTTTAGAGCTAGAAATAGCAAGTTAAAATAAGGCTAGTCCGTTTTTAGCGCG
TGCGCCAATTCTGCAGACAAATGGCTCTAGAGGTACCCGTTACATAACTTACGGTAAATGGCCCGCCTGG
CTGACCGCCCAACGACCCCCGCCCATTGACGTCAATAGTAACGCCAATAGGGACTTTCCATTGACGTCAA
TGGGTGGAGTATTTACGGTAAACTGCCCACTTGGCAGTACATCAAGTGTATCATATGCCAAGTACGCCCC
CTATTGACGTCAATGACGGTAAATGGCCCGCCTGGCATTGTGCCCAGTACATGACCTTATGGGACTTTCC
TACTTGGCAGTACATCTACGTATTAGTCATCGCTATTACCATGGTCGAGGTGAGCCCCACGTTCTGCTTC
ACTCTCCCCATCTCCCCCCCCTCCCCACCCCCAATTTTGTATTTATTTATTTTTTAATTATTTTGTGCAG
CGATGGGGGCGGGGGGGGGGGGGGGGCGCGCGCCAGGCGGGGCGGGGCGGGGCGAGGGGCGGGGCGGGGC
GAGGCGGAGAGGTGCGGCGGCAGCCAATCAGAGCGGCGCGCTCCGAAAGTTTCCTTTTATGGCGAGGCGG
CGGCGGCGGCGGCCCTATAAAAAGCGAAGCGCGCGGCGGGCGGGAGTCGCTGCGACGCTGCCTTCGCCCC
GTGCCCCGCTCCGCCGCCGCCTCGCGCCGCCCGCCCCGGCTCTGACTGACCGCGTTACTCCCACAGGTGA
GCGGGCGGGACGGCCCTTCTCCTCCGGGCTGTAATTAGCTGAGCAAGAGGTAAGGGTTTAAGGGATGGTT
GGTTGGTGGGGTATTAATGTTTAATTACCTGGAGCACCTGCCTGAAATCACTTTTTTTCAGGTTGGACCG
GTGCCACCATGGACTATAAGGACCACGACGGAGACTACAAGGATCATGATATTGATTACAAAGACGATGA
CGATAAGATGGCCCCAAAGAAGAAGCGGAAGGTCGGTATCCACGGAGTCCCAGCAGCCGACAAGAAGTAC
AGCATCGGCCTGGACATCGGCACCAACTCTGTGGGCTGGGCCGTGATCACCGACGAGTACAAGGTGCCCA
GCAAGAAATTCAAGGTGCTGGGCAACACCGACCGGCACAGCATCAAGAAGAACCTGATCGGAGCCCTGCT
GTTCGACAGCGGCGAAACAGCCGAGGCCACCCGGCTGAAGAGAACCGCCAGAAGAAGATACACCAGACGG
AAGAACCGGATCTGCTATCTGCAAGAGATCTTCAGCAACGAGATGGCCAAGGTGGACGACAGCTTCTTCC
ACAGACTGGAAGAGTCCTTCCTGGTGGAAGAGGATAAGAAGCACGAGCGGCACCCCATCTTCGGCAACAT
CGTGGACGAGGTGGCCTACCACGAGAAGTACCCCACCATCTACCACCTGAGAAAGAAACTGGTGGACAGC
ACCGACAAGGCCGACCTGCGGCTGATCTATCTGGCCCTGGCCCACATGATCAAGTTCCGGGGCCACTTCC
TGATCGAGGGCGACCTGAACCCCGACAACAGCGACGTGGACAAGCTGTTCATCCAGCTGGTGCAGACCTA
CAACCAGCTGTTCGAGGAAAACCCCATCAACGCCAGCGGCGTGGACGCCAAGGCCATCCTGTCTGCCAGA
CTGAGCAAGAGCAGACGGCTGGAAAATCTGATCGCCCAGCTGCCCGGCGAGAAGAAGAATGGCCTGTTCG
GAAACCTGATTGCCCTGAGCCTGGGCCTGACCCCCAACTTCAAGAGCAACTTCGACCTGGCCGAGGATGC
CAAACTGCAGCTGAGCAAGGACACCTACGACGACGACCTGGACAACCTGCTGGCCCAGATCGGCGACCAG
TACGCCGACCTGTTTCTGGCCGCCAAGAACCTGTCCGACGCCATCCTGCTGAGCGACATCCTGAGAGTGA
ACACCGAGATCACCAAGGCCCCCCTGAGCGCCTCTATGATCAAGAGATACGACGAGCACCACCAGGACCT
GACCCTGCTGAAAGCTCTCGTGCGGCAGCAGCTGCCTGAGAAGTACAAAGAGATTTTCTTCGACCAGAGC
AAGAACGGCTACGCCGGCTACATTGACGGCGGAGCCAGCCAGGAAGAGTTCTACAAGTTCATCAAGCCCA
TCCTGGAAAAGATGGACGGCACCGAGGAACTGCTCGTGAAGCTGAACAGAGAGGACCTGCTGCGGAAGCA
GCGGACCTTCGACAACGGCAGCATCCCCCACCAGATCCACCTGGGAGAGCTGCACGCCATTCTGCGGCGG
CAGGAAGATTTTTACCCATTCCTGAAGGACAACCGGGAAAAGATCGAGAAGATCCTGACCTTCCGCATCC
CCTACTACGTGGGCCCTCTGGCCAGGGGAAACAGCAGATTCGCCTGGATGACCAGAAAGAGCGAGGAAAC
CATCACCCCCTGGAACTTCGAGGAAGTGGTGGACAAGGGCGCTTCCGCCCAGAGCTTCATCGAGCGGATG
ACCAACTTCGATAAGAACCTGCCCAACGAGAAGGTGCTGCCCAAGCACAGCCTGCTGTACGAGTACTTCA
CCGTGTATAACGAGCTGACCAAAGTGAAATACGTGACCGAGGGAATGAGAAAGCCCGCCTTCCTGAGCGG
CGAGCAGAAAAAGGCCATCGTGGACCTGCTGTTCAAGACCAACCGGAAAGTGACCGTGAAGCAGCTGAAA
GAGGACTACTTCAAGAAAATCGAGTGCTTCGACTCCGTGGAAATCTCCGGCGTGGAAGATCGGTTCAACG
CCTCCCTGGGCACATACCACGATCTGCTGAAAATTATCAAGGACAAGGACTTCCTGGACAATGAGGAAAA
CGAGGACATTCTGGAAGATATCGTGCTGACCCTGACACTGTTTGAGGACAGAGAGATGATCGAGGAACGG
CTGAAAACCTATGCCCACCTGTTCGACGACAAAGTGATGAAGCAGCTGAAGCGGCGGAGATACACCGGCT
GGGGCAGGCTGAGCCGGAAGCTGATCAACGGCATCCGGGACAAGCAGTCCGGCAAGACAATCCTGGATTT
CCTGAAGTCCGACGGCTTCGCCAACAGAAACTTCATGCAGCTGATCCACGACGACAGCCTGACCTTTAAA
GAGGACATCCAGAAAGCCCAGGTGTCCGGCCAGGGCGATAGCCTGCACGAGCACATTGCCAATCTGGCCG
GCAGCCCCGCCATTAAGAAGGGCATCCTGCAGACAGTGAAGGTGGTGGACGAGCTCGTGAAAGTGATGGG
CCGGCACAAGCCCGAGAACATCGTGATCGAAATGGCCAGAGAGAACCAGACCACCCAGAAGGGACAGAAG
AACAGCCGCGAGAGAATGAAGCGGATCGAAGAGGGCATCAAAGAGCTGGGCAGCCAGATCCTGAAAGAAC
ACCCCGTGGAAAACACCCAGCTGCAGAACGAGAAGCTGTACCTGTACTACCTGCAGAATGGGCGGGATAT
GTACGTGGACCAGGAACTGGACATCAACCGGCTGTCCGACTACGATGTGGACCATATCGTGCCTCAGAGC
TTTCTGAAGGACGACTCCATCGACAACAAGGTGCTGACCAGAAGCGACAAGAACCGGGGCAAGAGCGACA
ACGTGCCCTCCGAAGAGGTCGTGAAGAAGATGAAGAACTACTGGCGGCAGCTGCTGAACGCCAAGCTGAT
TACCCAGAGAAAGTTCGACAATCTGACCAAGGCCGAGAGAGGCGGCCTGAGCGAACTGGATAAGGCCGGC
TTCATCAAGAGACAGCTGGTGGAAACCCGGCAGATCACAAAGCACGTGGCACAGATCCTGGACTCCCGGA
TGAACACTAAGTACGACGAGAATGACAAGCTGATCCGGGAAGTGAAAGTGATCACCCTGAAGTCCAAGCT
GGTGTCCGATTTCCGGAAGGATTTCCAGTTTTACAAAGTGCGCGAGATCAACAACTACCACCACGCCCAC
GACGCCTACCTGAACGCCGTCGTGGGAACCGCCCTGATCAAAAAGTACCCTAAGCTGGAAAGCGAGTTCG
TGTACGGCGACTACAAGGTGTACGACGTGCGGAAGATGATCGCCAAGAGCGAGCAGGAAATCGGCAAGGC
TACCGCCAAGTACTTCTTCTACAGCAACATCATGAACTTTTTCAAGACCGAGATTACCCTGGCCAACGGC
GAGATCCGGAAGCGGCCTCTGATCGAGACAAACGGCGAAACCGGGGAGATCGTGTGGGATAAGGGCCGGG
ATTTTGCCACCGTGCGGAAAGTGCTGAGCATGCCCCAAGTGAATATCGTGAAAAAGACCGAGGTGCAGAC
AGGCGGCTTCAGCAAAGAGTCTATCCTGCCCAAGAGGAACAGCGATAAGCTGATCGCCAGAAAGAAGGAC
TGGGACCCTAAGAAGTACGGCGGCTTCGACAGCCCCACCGTGGCCTATTCTGTGCTGGTGGTGGCCAAAG
TGGAAAAGGGCAAGTCCAAGAAACTGAAGAGTGTGAAAGAGCTGCTGGGGATCACCATCATGGAAAGAAG
CAGCTTCGAGAAGAATCCCATCGACTTTCTGGAAGCCAAGGGCTACAAAGAAGTGAAAAAGGACCTGATC
ATCAAGCTGCCTAAGTACTCCCTGTTCGAGCTGGAAAACGGCCGGAAGAGAATGCTGGCCTCTGCCGGCG
AACTGCAGAAGGGAAACGAACTGGCCCTGCCCTCCAAATATGTGAACTTCCTGTACCTGGCCAGCCACTA
TGAGAAGCTGAAGGGCTCCCCCGAGGATAATGAGCAGAAACAGCTGTTTGTGGAACAGCACAAGCACTAC
CTGGACGAGATCATCGAGCAGATCAGCGAGTTCTCCAAGAGAGTGATCCTGGCCGACGCTAATCTGGACA
AAGTGCTGTCCGCCTACAACAAGCACCGGGATAAGCCCATCAGAGAGCAGGCCGAGAATATCATCCACCT
GTTTACCCTGACCAATCTGGGAGCCCCTGCCGCCTTCAAGTACTTTGACACCACCATCGACCGGAAGAGG
TACACCAGCACCAAAGAGGTGCTGGACGCCACCCTGATCCACCAGAGCATCACCGGCCTGTACGAGACAC
GGATCGACCTGTCTCAGCTGGGAGGCGACAAAAGGCCGGCGGCCACGAAAAAGGCCGGCCAGGCAAAAAA
GAAAAAGGAATTCGGCAGTGGAGAGGGCAGAGGAAGTCTGCTAACATGCGGTGACGTCGAGGAGAATCCT
GGCCCAGTGAGCAAGGGCGAGGAGCTGTTCACCGGGGTGGTGCCCATCCTGGTCGAGCTGGACGGCGACG
TAAACGGCCACAAGTTCAGCGTGTCCGGCGAGGGCGAGGGCGATGCCACCTACGGCAAGCTGACCCTGAA
GTTCATCTGCACCACCGGCAAGCTGCCCGTGCCCTGGCCCACCCTCGTGACCACCCTGACCTACGGCGTG
CAGTGCTTCAGCCGCTACCCCGACCACATGAAGCAGCACGACTTCTTCAAGTCCGCCATGCCCGAAGGCT
ACGTCCAGGAGCGCACCATCTTCTTCAAGGACGACGGCAACTACAAGACCCGCGCCGAGGTGAAGTTCGA
GGGCGACACCCTGGTGAACCGCATCGAGCTGAAGGGCATCGACTTCAAGGAGGACGGCAACATCCTGGGG
CACAAGCTGGAGTACAACTACAACAGCCACAACGTCTATATCATGGCCGACAAGCAGAAGAACGGCATCA
AGGTGAACTTCAAGATCCGCCACAACATCGAGGACGGCAGCGTGCAGCTCGCCGACCACTACCAGCAGAA
CACCCCCATCGGCGACGGCCCCGTGCTGCTGCCCGACAACCACTACCTGAGCACCCAGTCCGCCCTGAGC
AAAGACCCCAACGAGAAGCGCGATCACATGGTCCTGCTGGAGTTCGTGACCGCCGCCGGGATCACTCTCG
GCATGGACGAGCTGTACAAGGAATTCTAACTAGAGCTCGCTGATCAGCCTCGACTGTGCCTTCTAGTTGC
CAGCCATCTGTTGTTTGCCCCTCCCCCGTGCCTTCCTTGACCCTGGAAGGTGCCACTCCCACTGTCCTTT
CCTAATAAAATGAGGAAATTGCATCGCATTGTCTGAGTAGGTGTCATTCTATTCTGGGGGGTGGGGTGGG
GCAGGACAGCAAGGGGGAGGATTGGGAAGAGAATAGCAGGCATGCTGGGGAGCGGCCGCAGGAACCCCTA
GTGATGGAGTTGGCCACTCCCTCTCTGCGCGCTCGCTCGCTCACTGAGGCCGGGCGACCAAAGGTCGCCC
GACGCCCGGGCTTTGCCCGGGCGGCCTCAGTGAGCGAGCGAGCGCGCAGCTGCCTGCAGGGGCGCCTGAT
GCGGTATTTTCTCCTTACGCATCTGTGCGGTATTTCACACCGCATA
[142 nt withheld, positions 6767-6908]
C
[141 nt withheld, positions 6910-7050]
CCTTTGACGTTGGAGTCCACGTTCTTT
[37 nt withheld, positions 7078-7114]
ACCCTATCTCGGGCTATTCTTTTGATTTATAAGGGATTTTGCCGATTTCGGCCTATTGGTTAAAAAATGA
GCTGATTTAACAAAAATTTAACGCGAATTTTAACAAAATATTAACGTTTACAATTTTATGGTGCACTCTC
AGTACAATCTGCTCTGATGCCGCATAGTTAAGCCAGCCCCGACACCCGCCAACACCCGCTGACGCGCCCT
GACGGGCTTGTCTGCTCCCGGCATCCGCTTACAGACAAGCTGTGACCGTCTCCGGGAGCTGCATGTGTCA
GAGGTTTTCACCGTCATCACCGAAACGCGCGAGACGAAAGGGCCTCGTGATACGCCTATTTTTATAGGTT
AATGTCATGATAATAATGGTTTCTTAGACGTCAGGTGGCACTTTTCGGGGAAATGTGCGCGGAACCCCTA
TTTGTTTATTTTTCTAAATACATTCAAATATGTATCCGCTCATGAGACAATAACCCTGATAAATGCTTCA
ATAATATTGAAAAAGGAAGAGTATGAGTATTCAACATTTCCGTGTCGCCCTTATTCCCTTTTTTGCGGCA
TTTTGCCTTCCTGTTTTTGCTCACCCAGAAACGCTGGTGAAAGTAAAAGATGCTGAAGATCAGTTGGGTG
CACGAGTGGGTTACATCGAACTGGATCTCAACAGCGGTAAGATCCTTGAGAGTTTTCGCCCCGAAGAACG
TTTTCCAATGATGAGCACTTTTAAAGTTCTGCTATGTGGCGCGGTATTATCCCGTATTGACGCCGGGCAA
GAGCAACTCGGTCGCCGCATACACTATTCTCAGAATGACTTGGTTGAGTACTCACCAGTCACAGAAAAGC
ATCTTACGGATGGCATGACAGTAAGAGAATTATGCAGTGCTGCCATAACCATGAGTGATAACACTGCGGC
CAACTTACTTCTGACAACGATCGGAGGACCGAAGGAGCTAACCGCTTTTTTGCACAACATGGGGGATCAT
GTAACTCGCCTTGATCGTTGGGAACCGGAGCTGAATGAAGCCATACCAAACGACGAGCGTGACACCACGA
TGCCTGTAGCAATGGCAACAACGTTGCGCAAACTATTAACTGGCGAACTACTTACTCTAGCTTCCCGGCA
ACAATTAATAGACTGGATGGAGGCGGATAAAGTTGCAGGACCACTTCTGCGCTCGGCCCTTCCGGCTGGC
TGGTTTATTGCTGATAAATCTGGAGCCGGTGAGCGTGGAAGCCGCGGTATCATTGCAGCACTGGGGCCAG
ATGGTAAGCCCTCCCGTATCGTAGTTATCTACACGACGGGGAGTCAGGCAACTATGGATGAACGAAATAG
ACAGATCGCTGAGATAGGTGCCTCACTGATTAAGCATTGGTAACTGTCAGACCAAGTTTACTCATATATA
CTTTAGATTGATTTAAAACTTCATTTTTAATTTAAAAGGATCTAGGTGAAGATCCTTTTTGATAATCTCA
TGACCAAAATCCCTTAACGTGAGTTTTCGTTCCACTGAGCGTCAGACCCCGTAGAAAAGATCAAAGGATC
TTCTTGAGATCCTTTTTTTCTGCGCGTAATCTGCTGCTTGCAAACAAAAAAACCACCGCTACCAGCGGTG
GTTTGTTTGCCGGATCAAGAGCTACCAACTCTTTTTCCGAAGGTAACTGGCTTCAGCAGAGCGCAGATAC
CAAATACTGTCCTTCTAGTGTAGCCGTAGTTAGGCCACCACTTCAAGAACTCTGTAGCACCGCCTACATA
CCTCGCTCTGCTAATCCTGTTACCAGTGGCTGCTGCCAGTGGCGATAAGTCGTGTCTTACCGGGTTGGAC
TCAAGACGATAGTTACCGGATAAGGCGCAGCGGTCGGGCTGAACGGGGGGTTCGTGCACACAGCCCAGCT
TGGAGCGAACGACCTACACCGAACTGAGATACCTACAGCGTGAGCTATGAGAAAGCGCCACGCTTCCCGA
AGGGAGAAAGGCGGACAGGTATCCGGTAAGCGGCAGGGTCGGAACAGGAGAGCGCACGAGGGAGCTTCCA
GGGGGAAACGCCTGGTATCTTTATAGTCCTGTCGGGTTTCGCCACCTCTGACTTGAGCGTCGATTTTTGT
GATGCTCGTCAGGGGGGCGGAGCCTATGGAAAAACGCCAGCAACGCGGCCTTTTTACGGTTCCTGGCCTT
TTGCTGGCC
