>Addgene plasmid #64254 | PX458_GABPA_1 | addgene partial sequence | sequence record 112953 | EXFP-R 5'-GTCTTGTAGTTGCCGTCGTC-3'
GCGCTCCTGGACGTAGCCTTCGGGCATGGCGGACTTGAAGAAGTCGTGCTGCTTCATGTGGTCGGGGTAG
CGGCTGAAGCACTGCACGCCGTAGGTCAGGGTGGTCACGAGGGTGGGCCAGGGCACGGGCAGCTTGCCGG
TGGTGCAGATGAACTTCAGGGTCAGCTTGCCGTAGGTGGCATCGCCCTCGCCCTCGCCGGACACGCTGAA
CTTGTGGCCGTTTACGTCGCCGTCCAGCTCGACCAGGATGGGCACCACCCCGGTGAACAGCTCCTCGCCC
TTGCTCACTGGGCCAGGATTCTCCTCGACGTCACCGCATGTTAGCAGACTTCCTCTGCCCTCTCCACTGC
CGAATTCCTTTTTCTTTTTTGCCTGGCCGGCCTTTTTCGTGGCCGCCGGCCTTTTGTCGCCTCCCAGCTG
AGACAGGTCGATCCGTGTCTCGTACAGGCCGGTGATGCTCTGGTGGATCAGGGTGGCGTCCAGCACCTCT
TTGGTGCTGGTGTACCTCTTCCGGTCGATGGTGGTGTCAAAGTACTTGAAGGCGGCAGGGGCTCCCAGAT
TGGTCAGGGTAAACAGGTGGATGATATTCTCGGCCTGCTCTCTGATGGGCTTATCCCGGTGCTTGTTGTA
GGCGGACAGCACTTTGTCCAGATTAGCGTCGGCCAGGATCACTCTCTTGGAGAACTCGCTGATCTGCTCG
ATGATCTCGTCCAGGTAGTGCTTGTGCTGTTCCACAAACAGCTGTTTCTGCTCATTATCCTCGGGGGAGC
CCTTCAGCTTCTCATAGTGGCTGGCCAGGTACAGGAAGTTCACATATTTGGAGGGCAGGGCCAGTTCGTT
TCCCTTCTGCAGTTCGCCGGCAGAGGCCAGCATTCTCTTCCGGCCGTTTTCCAGCTCGAACAGGGAGTAC
TTAGGCAGCTTGATGATCAGGTCCTTTT
