>Addgene plasmid #64254 | PX458_GABPA_1 | addgene partial sequence | sequence record 114003 | pBR322ori-F 5'-GGGAAACGCCTGGTATCTTT-3'
CTGACTTGAGCGTCGATTTTTGTGATGCTCGTCAGGGGGGCGGAGCCTATGGAAAAACGCCAGCAACGCG
GCCTTTTTACGGTTCCTGGCCTTTTGCTGGCCTTTTGCTCACATGTGAGGGCCTATTTCCCATGATTCCT
TCATATTTGCATATACGATACAAGGCTGTTAGAGAGATAATTGGAATTAATTTGACTGTAAACACAAAGA
TATTAGTACAAAATACGTGACGTAGAAAGTAATAATTTCTTGGGTAGTTTGCAGTTTTAAAATTATGTTT
TAAAATGGACTATCATATGCTTACCGTAACTTGAAAGTATTTCGATTTCTTGGCTTTATATATCTTGTGG
AAAGGACGAAACACCGAAAAGGATAATTGAGCCCCGTTTTAGAGCTAGAAATAGCAAGTTAAAATAAGGC
TAGTCCGTTATCAACTTGAAAAAGTGGCACCGAGTCGGTGCTTTTTTGTTTTAGAGCTAGAAATAGCAAG
TTAAAATAAGGCTAGTCCGTTTTTAGCGCGTGCGCCAATTCTGCAGACAAATGGCTCTAGAGGTACCCGT
TACATAACTTACGGTAAATGGCCCGCCTGGCTGACCGCCCAACGACCCCCGCCCATTGACGTCAATAGTA
ACGCCAATAGGGACTTTCCATTGACGTCAATGGGTGGAGTATTTACGGTAAACTGCCCACTTGGCAGTAC
ATCAAGTGTATCATATGCCAAGTACGCCCCCTATTGACGTCAATGACGGTAAATGGCCCGCCTGG
