>Addgene plasmid #64254 | PX458_GABPA_1 | addgene partial sequence | sequence record 115130 | pCBhProF2 5'-agggtttaagggatggttgg-3'
GTTTAATTACCTGGAGCACCTGCCTGAAATCACTTTTTTTCAGGTTGGACCGGTGCCACCATGGACTATA
AGGACCACGACGGAGACTACAAGGATCATGATATTGATTACAAAGACGATGACGATAAGATGGCCCCAAA
GAAGAAGCGGAAGGTCGGTATCCACGGAGTCCCAGCAGCCGACAAGAAGTACAGCATCGGCCTGGACATC
GGCACCAACTCTGTGGGCTGGGCCGTGATCACCGACGAGTACAAGGTGCCCAGCAAGAAATTCAAGGTGC
TGGGCAACACCGACCGGCACAGCATCAAGAAGAACCTGATCGGAGCCCTGCTGTTCGACAGCGGCGAAAC
AGCCGAGGCCACCCGGCTGAAGAGAACCGCCAGAAGAAGATACACCAGACGGAAGAACCGGATCTGCTAT
CTGCAAGAGATCTTCAGCAACGAGATGGCCAAGGTGGACGACAGCTTCTTCCACAGACTGGAAGAGTCCT
TCCTGGTGGAAGAGGATAAGAAGCACGAGCGGCACCCCATCTTCGGCAACATCGTGGACGAGGTGGCCTA
CCACGAGAAGTACCCCACCATCTACCACCTGAGAAAGAAACTGGTGGACAGCACCGACAAGGCCGACCTG
CGGCTGATCTATCTGGCCCTGGCCCACATGATCAAGTTCCGGGGCCACTTCCTGATCGAGGGCGACCTGA
ACCCCGACAACAGCGACGTGGACAAGCTGTTCATCCAGCTGGTGCAGACCTACAACCAGCTGTTCGAGGA
AAACCCCATCAACGCCAGCGGCGTGGACGCCAAGGCCATCCTGTCTGCCAGACTGA
